>Addgene plasmid #153352 | Auxiliary A | addgene full sequence | sequence record 314738 | Addgene NGS Result
CAAACCCATATGCAGGTGCTGCAGTCCGGCAAAAAAGGGCAAGGTGTCACCACCCTGCCCTTTTTCTTTA
AAACCGAAAAGATTACTTCGCGTTATGCAGGCTTCCTCGCTCACTGACTCGCTGCGCTCGGTCGTTCGGC
TGCGGCGAGCGGTATCAGCTCACTCAAAGGCGGTAATACGGTTATCCACAGAATCAGGGGATAACGCAGG
AAAGAACATGTGAGCAAAAGGCCAGCAAAAGGCCAGGAACCGTAAAAAGGCCGCGTTGCTGGCGTTTTTC
CACAGGCTCCGCCCCCCTGACGAGCATCACAAAAATCGACGCTCAAGTCAGAGGTGGCGAAACCCGACAG
GACTATAAAGATACCAGGCGTTTCCCCCTGGAAGCTCCCTCGTGCGCTCTCCTGTTCCGACCCTGCCGCT
TACCGGATACCTGTCCGCCTTTCTCCCTTCGGGAAGCGTGGCGCTTTCTCATAGCTCACGCTGTAGGTAT
CTCAGTTCGGTGTAGGTCGTTCGCTCCAAGCTGGGCTGTGTGCACGAACCCCCCGTTCAGCCCGACCGCT
GCGCCTTATCCGGTAACTATCGTCTTGAGTCCAACCCGGTAAGACACGACTTATCGCCACTGGCAGCAGC
CACTGGTAACAGGATTAGCAGAGCGAGGTATGTAGGCGGTGCTACAGAGTTCTTGAAGTGGTGGCCTAAC
TACGGCTACACTAGAAGAACAGTATTTGGTATCTGCGCTCTGCTGAAGCCAGTTACCTTCGGAAAAAGAG
TTGGTAGCTCTTGATCCGGCAAACAAACCACCGCTGGTAGCGGTGGTTTTTTTGTTTGCAAGCAGCAGAT
TACGCGCAGAAAAAAAGGATCTCAAGAAGATCCTTTGATCTTTTCTACGGGGTCTGACGCTCAGTGGAAC
GAAAACTCACGTTAAGGGATTTTGGTCATGAGATTATCAAAAAGGATCTTCACCTAGATCCTTTTAAATT
AAAAATGAAGTTTTAAATCAATCTAAAGTATATATGAGTAAACTTGGTCTGACAGCTCGAGGCTTGGATT
CTCACCAATAAAAAACGCCCGGCGGCAACCGAGCGTTCTGAACAAATCCAGATGGAGTTCTGAGGTCATT
ACTGGATCTATCAACAGGAGTCCAAGCGAGCTCGATATCAAATTAGAAAAACTCATCGAGCATCAAATGA
AACTGCAATTTATTCATATCAGGATTATCAATACCATATTTTTGAAAAAGCCGTTTCTGTAATGAAGGAG
AAAACTCACCGAGGCAGTTCCATAGGATGGCAAGATCCTGGTATCGGTCTGCGATTCCGACTCGTCCAAC
ATCAATACAACCTATTAATTTCCCCTCGTCAAAAATAAGGTTATCAAGTGAGAAATCACCATGAGTGACG
ACTGAATCCGGTGAGAATGGCAAAAGTTTATGCATTTCTTTCCAGACTTGTTCAACAGGCCAGCCATTAC
GCTCGTCATCAAAATCACTCGCATCAACCAAACCGTTATTCATTCGTGATTGCGCCTGAGCGAGACGAAA
TACGCGATCGCTGTTAAAAGGACAATTACAAACAGGAATCGAATGCAACCGGCGCAGGAACACTGCCAGC
GCATCAACAATATTTTCACCTGAATCAGGATATTCTTCTAATACCTGGAATGCTGTTTTCCCTGGGATCG
CAGTGGTGAGTAACCATGCATCATCAGGAGTACGGATAAAATGCTTGATGGTCGGAAGAGGCATAAATTC
CGTCAGCCAGTTTAGTCTGACCATCTCATCTGTAACATCATTGGCAACGCTACCTTTGCCATGTTTCAGA
AACAACTCTGGCGCATCGGGCTTCCCATACAATCGGTAGATTGTCGCACCTGATTGCCCGACATTATCGC
GAGCCCATTTATACCCATATAAATCAGCATCCATGTTGGAATTTAATCGCGGCCTTGAGCAAGACGTTTC
CCGTTGAATATGGCTCATTTTAGCTTCCTTAGCTCCTGAAAATCTCGATAACTCAAAAAATACGCCCGGT
AGTGATCTTATTTCATTATGGTGAAAGTTGGAACCTCTTACGTGCCCGATCAACTCGAGTGCCACCTGAC
GTCTAAGAAACCATTATTATCATGACATTAACCTATAAAAATAGGCGTATCACGAGGCAGAATTTCAGAT
AAAAAAAATCCTTAGCTTTCGCTAAGGATGATTTCTGGAATTCCACCTGCATATCGCTCAGAAGAGACCG
TATGAGGTGGATGGTGTGCTGCGTGGC
Features (pLannotate 1.2.2; 6 found; start..end, strand, type, name):
     25..82      +  terminator     his operon terminator: This putative transcriptin terminator from the E. coli his operon has a 2-bp deletion introduced during synthesis. Its efficiency has not been determined.
    277..865     -  rep_origin     ori: high-copy-number ColE1/pMB1/pBR322/pUC origin of replication
   1048..1142    -  terminator     lambda t0 terminator: transcription terminator from phage lambda
   1163..1978    -  CDS            KanR: aminoglycoside phosphotransferase; aph(3')-Ia; confers resistance to kanamycin in bacteria or G418 (Geneticin®) in eukaryotes
   1979..2076    -  promoter       cat promoter: promoter of the E. coli cat gene encoding chloramphenicol acetyltransferase
   2162..2205    -  terminator     bacterial terminator: putative bacterial transcription terminator
