[The description below was written by a language model from this plasmid's Addgene catalogue record and pLannotate feature annotations shown in this document.]
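Description:
Auxiliary A is a small synthetic-biology helper plasmid from the Mobius Assembly for Plant Systems toolkit, built on the "Aux" backbone (2,217 bp) with a 50 bp synthetic insert, giving a sequenced total of 2,267 nt. It is a bacterial cloning vector only. It replicates in E. coli from a high-copy ColE1/pUC-type origin and is selected with kanamycin through an aph(3')-Ia aminoglycoside phosphotransferase gene. According to the annotation, this gene is driven by the cat promoter and followed by the phage lambda t0 terminator.

The payload is the End-to-End linker 4A, a short synthetic sequence inserted by Gibson cloning. Its stated purpose is to supply this linker for level 2 cloning, the stage of a hierarchical assembly scheme at which multiple transcription units are combined into a multigene construct. In such systems, an end linker typically closes the gap between the last assembled unit and the acceptor vector when fewer than the maximum number of units are used, but the record does not detail the overhangs or restriction sites involved. The linker itself is not annotated in the feature table, presumably because it is too short and bespoke to match standard feature libraries. It most likely sits in the unannotated region flanked by the his operon terminator and a putative bacterial terminator, which would insulate the cloning site from read-through transcription. No promoters, coding sequences, reporters or plant-specific elements are recorded apart from the resistance cassette, consistent with the plasmid's role as a part donor rather than an expression vector.
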