Addgene plasmid #153352: Auxiliary A
Purpose: Provides End-to-End linker 4A for level 2 cloning
Depositing lab: Naomi Nakayama. Depositing organization: University of Edinburgh. Publication: Mobius Assembly for Plant Systems highlights promoter-terminator interaction in gene regulation. Andreou , Andreas I., Nirkko, Jessica , Ochoa-Villarreal, Marisol , Nakayama, Naomi. bioRxiv, March 31, 2021 10.1101/2021.03.31.437819.
Backbone
  Vector backbone: Aux
  Backbone size w/o insert (bp): 2217
  Vector type: Synthetic Biology
Growth in bacteria
  Bacterial resistance: Kanamycin, 50 μg/mL
  Growth temperature: 37°C
  Growth strain: DH5alpha
  Copy number: High Copy
Gene/Insert
  Gene/Insert name: End-to-End linker 4A
  Species: Synthetic
  Insert size (bp): 50
  Cloning method: Gibson Cloning
  Sequencing primers: 5′ tgccacctgacgtctaagaa; 3′ attaccgcctttgagtgagc
Terms and licenses: Academic/Nonprofit Terms; Industry Terms: Not Available to Industry
How to cite: Auxiliary A was a gift from Naomi Nakayama (Addgene plasmid # 153352 ; http://n2t.net/addgene:153352 ; RRID:Addgene_153352)
